Addgene plasmid #219389: SFFV-PRC1-Brd 495
Purpose: Transcription factor PRC1 with a specific barcode assigned.
Depositing lab: Filipe Pereira. Depositing organization: Center for Neuroscience and Cell Biology, University of Coimbra. Publication: A combinatorial transcription factor screening platform for immune cell reprogramming. Kurochkin I, Altman AR, Caiado I, Pertiga-Cabral D, Halitzki E, Minaeva M, Zimmermannova O, Henriques-Oliveira L, Klein D, Nair M, Oliveira D, Cajal LR, Knittel R, Feick C, Ringner M, Martin M, Cirovic B, Pires CF, Rosa FF, Sitnicka E, Theis FJ, Pereira CF. Cell Syst. 2026 Jan 21;17(1):101457. doi: 10.1016/j.cels.2025.101457. Epub 2026 Jan 14. PubMed 41539305.
Backbone
  Vector backbone: SFFV-MCS
  Backbone size w/o insert (bp): 6638
  Vector type: Lentiviral
Growth in bacteria
  Bacterial resistance: Ampicillin, 100 μg/mL
  Growth temperature: 37°C
  Growth strain: NEB Stable
  Copy number: High Copy
Gene/Insert
  Gene/Insert name: PRC1
  Species: H. sapiens (human)
  Insert size (bp): 1734
  Mutation: Codon optimized
  Entrez Gene: PRC1 (a.k.a. ASE1, MAP65)
  Promoter: The spleen focus-forming virus (SFFV) promoter
  Cloning method: Restriction Enzyme; 5′ cloning site Bsp119I (not destroyed); 3′ cloning site BstHI (not destroyed)
Terms and licenses: Academic/Nonprofit Terms; Industry Terms: Not Available to Industry
Depositor comments: Barcode sequence cloned into XbaI restriction site. Design of plasmid is as follows: SFFV-[TF sequence]-WPRE-[Barcode sequence].
How to cite: SFFV-PRC1-Brd 495 was a gift from Filipe Pereira (Addgene plasmid # 219389 ; http://n2t.net/addgene:219389 ; RRID:Addgene_219389)
