[The description below was written by a language model from this plasmid's Addgene catalogue record and pLannotate feature annotations shown in this document.]
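Description:
SFFV-PRC1-Brd 495 is a third-generation-style, self-inactivating HIV-1 lentiviral transfer plasmid built on the SFFV-MCS backbone, carrying a codon-optimized human PRC1 (also known as ASE1 or MAP65) open reading frame together with a construct-specific DNA barcode. It is propagated in E. coli through a high-copy ColE1/pUC-type origin with ampicillin selection (AmpR under its own bla promoter). The bacterial portion also retains pBluescript-derived remnants such as an f1 origin, lacZα and lac promoter/operator fragments, and flanking T7 and T3 promoters.

The viral cassette begins with an RSV enhancer/promoter fused to a truncated 5' LTR, which drives Tat-independent production of genomic RNA in packaging cells. This is followed by the Ψ packaging signal with a partial gag sequence, the Rev response element for nuclear export of unspliced RNA, and the cPPT/CTS, which aids nuclear import and transduction. Internally, the spleen focus-forming virus (SFFV) LTR promoter drives PRC1, which sits between multiple-cloning-site fragments. A WPRE lies downstream to enhance transcript stability and expression. According to the depositor, the barcode was cloned into an XbaI site after the WPRE, giving the layout SFFV–TF–WPRE–barcode, although the barcode itself is not annotated in the feature table. The ΔU3 3' LTR inactivates LTR promoter activity after integration, and an SV40 poly(A) signal and SV40 origin follow it. No mammalian selection marker or fluorescent reporter is annotated.

The plasmid belongs to a barcoded transcription factor library used for combinatorial screening in immune cell reprogramming. The record catalogues PRC1 as a transcription factor, whereas the annotation describes it as a microtubule-crosslinking regulator of cytokinesis.
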