Features (pLannotate 1.2.2; 29 found; start..end, strand, type, name):
     94..112     -  promoter       T7 promoter: promoter for bacteriophage T7 RNA polymerase
    120..275     +  CDS            lacZα (fragment): LacZα fragment of β-galactosidase; lacZ fragment
    280..708     +  rep_origin     f1 ori (sequence partly withheld): f1 bacteriophage origin of replication; arrow indicates direction of (+) strand synthesis
    761..865     +  promoter       AmpR promoter: bla
    866..1726    +  CDS            AmpR: β-lactamase; bla; confers resistance to ampicillin, carbenicillin, and related antibiotics
   1897..2485    +  rep_origin     ori: high-copy-number ColE1/pMB1/pBR322/pUC origin of replication
   2668..2760    +  CDS            lacI (fragment): lac repressor; lacI; The lac repressor binds to the lac operator to inhibit transcription in E. coli. This inhibition can be relieved by adding lactose or isopropyl-β-D-thiogalactopyranoside (IPTG).
   2773..2794    +  protein_bind   CAP binding site: CAP binding activates transcription in the presence of cAMP. E. coli catabolite activator protein
   2809..2839    +  promoter       lac promoter: promoter for the E. coli lac operon
   2847..2863    +  protein_bind   lac operator: The lac repressor binds to the lac operator to inhibit transcription in E. coli. This inhibition can be relieved by adding lactose or isopropyl-β-D-thiogalactopyranoside (IPTG). lac repressor encoded by lacI
   2908..2926    +  promoter       T3 promoter: promoter for bacteriophage T3 RNA polymerase
   2954..3180    +  promoter       RSV promoter: Rous sarcoma virus enhancer/promoter
   3181..3361    +  LTR            5' LTR (truncated): truncated 5' long terminal repeat (LTR) from HIV-1
   3408..3533    +  misc_feature   HIV-1 Ψ: packaging signal of human immunodeficiency virus type 1
   3517..3880    +  CDS            HIV-1 gag (fragment): gag protein from human immunodeficiency virus 1; gag
   4026..4259    +  misc_feature   RRE: The Rev response element (RRE) of HIV-1 allows for Rev-dependent mRNA export from the nucleus to the cytoplasm.
   4636..4736    +  CDS            Rev (fragment): human immunodeficiency virus 1 (HIV-1) Rev protein; rev; enhances nuclear export of unspliced and incompletely spliced viral mRNAs
   4755..4872    +  misc_feature   cPPT/CTS: central polypurine tract and central termination sequence of HIV-1
   4906..5307    +  promoter       SFFV promoter: spleen focus-forming virus long terminal repeat (LTR) promoter
   5317..5340    +  misc_feature   MCS (fragment): pBluescript multiple cloning site
   5365..7092    +  CDS            PRC1 (fragment): PRC1_HUMAN - Experimental evidence at protein level: Swiss-Prot protein existence level 1. Key regulator of cytokinesis that cross-links antiparrallel microtubules at an average distance of 35 nM. Essential for controlling the spatiotemporal formation of the midzone and successful cytokinesis. Required for KIF14 localization to the central spindle and midbody. Required to recruit PLK1 to the spindle. Stimulates PLK1 phosphorylation of RACGAP1 to allow recruitment of ECT2 to the central spindle. Acts as an oncogene for promoting bladder cancer cells proliferation, apoptosis inhibition and carci
   7106..7131    +  misc_feature   MCS (fragment): pBluescript multiple cloning site
   7131..7190    +  CDS            S (fragment): HBSAG_WHV6 - Experimental evidence at transcript level: Swiss-Prot protein existence level 2. The middle envelope protein plays an important role in the budding of the virion. It is involved in the induction of budding in a nucleocapsid independent way. In this process the majority of envelope proteins bud to form subviral lipoprotein particles of 22 nm of diameter that do not contain a nucleocapsid (By similarity). From Woodchuck hepatitis B virus (isolate w64/pWS23) (WHV).
   7322..7725    +  misc_feature   WPRE: woodchuck hepatitis virus posttranscriptional regulatory element
   7783..7842    +  CDS            nef (fragment): NEF_HV1Z2 - Experimental evidence at protein level: Swiss-Prot protein existence level 1. Extracellular Nef protein targets CD4(+) T-lymphocytes for apoptosis by interacting with CXCR4 surface receptors. From Human immunodeficiency virus type 1 group M subtype D (isolate Z2/CDC-Z34) (HIV-1).
   7844..8077    +  LTR            3' LTR (ΔU3): self-inactivating 3' long terminal repeat (LTR) from HIV-1
   8149..8270    +  polyA_signal   SV40 poly(A) signal: SV40 polyadenylation signal
   8289..8310    +  rep_origin     SV40 ori (fragment): SV40 origin of replication
   8310..73      +  rep_origin     SV40 ori (across the origin): SV40 origin of replication
>Addgene plasmid #219389 | SFFV-PRC1-Brd 495 | addgene full sequence | sequence record 449107 | Addgene NGS Result
ATTTATGCAGAGGCCGAGGCCGCCTCGGCCTCTGAGCTATTCCAGAAGTAGTGAGGAGGCTTTTTTGGAG
GCCTAGGGACGTACCCAATTCGCCCTATAGTGAGTCGTATTACGCGCGCTCACTGGCCGTCGTTTTACAA
CGTCGTGACTGGGAAAACCCTGGCGTTACCCAACTTAATCGCCTTGCAGCACATCCCCCTTTCGCCAGCT
GGCGTAATAGCGAAGAGGCCCGCACCGATCGCCCTTCCCAACAGTTGCGCAGCCTGAATGGCGAATGGG
[124 nt withheld, positions 280-403]
C
[91 nt withheld, positions 405-495]
A
[49 nt withheld, positions 497-545]
CCTTTGACGTTGGAGTCCACGTTCTTT
[37 nt withheld, positions 573-609]
ACCCTATCTCGGTCTATTCTTTTGATTTATAAGGGATTTTGCCGATTTCGGCCTATTGGTTAAAAAATGA
GCTGATTTAACAAAAATTTAACGCGAATTTTAACAAAATATTAACGCTTACAATTTAGGTGGCACTTTTC
GGGGAAATGTGCGCGGAACCCCTATTTGTTTATTTTTCTAAATACATTCAAATATGTATCCGCTCATGAG
ACAATAACCCTGATAAATGCTTCAATAATATTGAAAAAGGAAGAGTATGAGTATTCAACATTTCCGTGTC
GCCCTTATTCCCTTTTTTGCGGCATTTTGCCTTCCTGTTTTTGCTCACCCAGAAACGCTGGTGAAAGTAA
AAGATGCTGAAGATCAGTTGGGTGCACGAGTGGGTTACATCGAACTGGATCTCAACAGCGGTAAGATCCT
TGAGAGTTTTCGCCCCGAAGAACGTTTTCCAATGATGAGCACTTTTAAAGTTCTGCTATGTGGCGCGGTA
TTATCCCGTATTGACGCCGGGCAAGAGCAACTCGGTCGCCGCATACACTATTCTCAGAATGACTTGGTTG
AGTACTCACCAGTCACAGAAAAGCATCTTACGGATGGCATGACAGTAAGAGAATTATGCAGTGCTGCCAT
AACCATGAGTGATAACACTGCGGCCAACTTACTTCTGACAACGATCGGAGGACCGAAGGAGCTAACCGCT
TTTTTGCACAACATGGGGGATCATGTAACTCGCCTTGATCGTTGGGAACCGGAGCTGAATGAAGCCATAC
CAAACGACGAGCGTGACACCACGATGCCTGTAGCAATGGCAACAACGTTGCGCAAACTATTAACTGGCGA
ACTACTTACTCTAGCTTCCCGGCAACAATTAATAGACTGGATGGAGGCGGATAAAGTTGCAGGACCACTT
CTGCGCTCGGCCCTTCCGGCTGGCTGGTTTATTGCTGATAAATCTGGAGCCGGTGAGCGTGGGTCTCGCG
GTATCATTGCAGCACTGGGGCCAGATGGTAAGCCCTCCCGTATCGTAGTTATCTACACGACGGGGAGTCA
GGCAACTATGGATGAACGAAATAGACAGATCGCTGAGATAGGTGCCTCACTGATTAAGCATTGGTAACTG
TCAGACCAAGTTTACTCATATATACTTTAGATTGATTTAAAACTTCATTTTTAATTTAAAAGGATCTAGG
TGAAGATCCTTTTTGATAATCTCATGACCAAAATCCCTTAACGTGAGTTTTCGTTCCACTGAGCGTCAGA
CCCCGTAGAAAAGATCAAAGGATCTTCTTGAGATCCTTTTTTTCTGCGCGTAATCTGCTGCTTGCAAACA
AAAAAACCACCGCTACCAGCGGTGGTTTGTTTGCCGGATCAAGAGCTACCAACTCTTTTTCCGAAGGTAA
CTGGCTTCAGCAGAGCGCAGATACCAAATACTGTTCTTCTAGTGTAGCCGTAGTTAGGCCACCACTTCAA
GAACTCTGTAGCACCGCCTACATACCTCGCTCTGCTAATCCTGTTACCAGTGGCTGCTGCCAGTGGCGAT
AAGTCGTGTCTTACCGGGTTGGACTCAAGACGATAGTTACCGGATAAGGCGCAGCGGTCGGGCTGAACGG
GGGGTTCGTGCACACAGCCCAGCTTGGAGCGAACGACCTACACCGAACTGAGATACCTACAGCGTGAGCT
ATGAGAAAGCGCCACGCTTCCCGAAGGGAGAAAGGCGGACAGGTATCCGGTAAGCGGCAGGGTCGGAACA
GGAGAGCGCACGAGGGAGCTTCCAGGGGGAAACGCCTGGTATCTTTATAGTCCTGTCGGGTTTCGCCACC
TCTGACTTGAGCGTCGATTTTTGTGATGCTCGTCAGGGGGGCGGAGCCTATGGAAAAACGCCAGCAACGC
GGCCTTTTTACGGTTCCTGGCCTTTTGCTGGCCTTTTGCTCACATGTTCTTTCCTGCGTTATCCCCTGAT
TCTGTGGATAACCGTATTACCGCCTTTGAGTGAGCTGATACCGCTCGCCGCAGCCGAACGACCGAGCGCA
GCGAGTCAGTGAGCGAGGAAGCGGAAGAGCGCCCAATACGCAAACCGCCTCTCCCCGCGCGTTGGCCGAT
TCATTAATGCAGCTGGCACGACAGGTTTCCCGACTGGAAAGCGGGCAGTGAGCGCAACGCAATTAATGTG
AGTTAGCTCACTCATTAGGCACCCCAGGCTTTACACTTTATGCTTCCGGCTCGTATGTTGTGTGGAATTG
TGAGCGGATAACAATTTCACACAGGAAACAGCTATGACCATGATTACGCCAAGCGCGCAATTAACCCTCA
CTAAAGGGAACAAAAGCTGGAGCTGCAAGCTTAATGTAGTCTTATGCAATACTCTTGTAGTCTTGCAACA
TGGTAACGATGAGTTAGCAACATGCCTTACAAGGAGAGAAAAAGCACCGTGCATGCCGATTGGTGGAAGT
AAGGTGGTACGATCGTGCCTTATTAGGAAGGCAACAGACGGGTCTGACATGGATTGGACGAACCACTGAA
TTGCCGCATTGCAGAGATATTGTATTTAAGTGCCTAGCTCGATACATAAACGGGTCTCTCTGGTTAGACC
AGATCTGAGCCTGGGAGCTCTCTGGCTAACTAGGGAACCCACTGCTTAAGCCTCAATAAAGCTTGCCTTG
AGTGCTTCAAGTAGTGTGTGCCCGTCTGTTGTGTGACTCTGGTAACTAGAGATCCCTCAGACCCTTTTAG
TCAGTGTGGAAAATCTCTAGCAGTGGCGCCCGAACAGGGACTTGAAAGCGAAAGGGAAACCAGAGGAGCT
CTCTCGACGCAGGACTCGGCTTGCTGAAGCGCGCACGGCAAGAGGCGAGGGGCGGCGACTGGTGAGTACG
CCAAAAATTTTGACTAGCGGAGGCTAGAAGGAGAGAGATGGGTGCGAGAGCGTCAGTATTAAGCGGGGGA
GAATTAGATCGCGATGGGAAAAAATTCGGTTAAGGCCAGGGGGAAAGAAAAAATATAAATTAAAACATAT
AGTATGGGCAAGCAGGGAGCTAGAACGATTCGCAGTTAATCCTGGCCTGTTAGAAACATCAGAAGGCTGT
AGACAAATACTGGGACAGCTACAACCATCCCTTCAGACAGGATCAGAAGAACTTAGATCATTATATAATA
CAGTAGCAACCCTCTATTGTGTGCATCAAAGGATAGAGATAAAAGACACCAAGGAAGCTTTAGACAAGAT
AGAGGAAGAGCAAAACAAAAGTAAGACCACCGCACAGCAAGCGGCCGCTGATCTTCAGACCTGGAGGAGG
AGATATGAGGGACAATTGGAGAAGTGAATTATATAAATATAAAGTAGTAAAAATTGAACCATTAGGAGTA
GCACCCACCAAGGCAAAGAGAAGAGTGGTGCAGAGAGAAAAAAGAGCAGTGGGAATAGGAGCTTTGTTCC
TTGGGTTCTTGGGAGCAGCAGGAAGCACTATGGGCGCAGCGTCAATGACGCTGACGGTACAGGCCAGACA
ATTATTGTCTGGTATAGTGCAGCAGCAGAACAATTTGCTGAGGGCTATTGAGGCGCAACAGCATCTGTTG
CAACTCACAGTCTGGGGCATCAAGCAGCTCCAGGCAAGAATCCTGGCTGTGGAAAGATACCTAAAGGATC
AACAGCTCCTGGGGATTTGGGGTTGCTCTGGAAAACTCATTTGCACCACTGCTGTGCCTTGGAATGCTAG
TTGGAGTAATAAATCTCTGGAACAGATTTGGAATCACACGACCTGGATGGAGTGGGACAGAGAAATTAAC
AATTACACAAGCTTAATACACTCCTTAATTGAAGAATCGCAAAACCAGCAAGAAAAGAATGAACAAGAAT
TATTGGAATTAGATAAATGGGCAAGTTTGTGGAATTGGTTTAACATAACAAATTGGCTGTGGTATATAAA
ATTATTCATAATGATAGTAGGAGGCTTGGTAGGTTTAAGAATAGTTTTTGCTGTACTTTCTATAGTGAAT
AGAGTTAGGCAGGGATATTCACCATTATCGTTTCAGACCCACCTCCCAACCCCGAGGGGACCCGACAGGC
CCGAAGGAATAGAAGAAGAAGGTGGAGAGAGAGACAGAGACAGATCCATTCGATTAGTGAACGGATCTCG
ACGGTATCGGTTAACTTTTAAAAGAAAAGGGGGGATTGGGGGGTACAGTGCAGGGGAAAGAATAGTAGAC
ATAATAGCAACAGACATACAAACTAAAGAATTACAAAAACAAATTACAAAAATTCAAAATTTTATCGATC
ACGAGACTAGCCTCGAGCTGGCTGCAGTAACGCCATTTTGCAAGGCATGGAAAAATACCAAACCAAGAAT
AGAGAAGTTCAGATCAAGGGCGGGTACATGAAAATAGCTAACGTTGGGCCAAACAGGATATCTGCGGTGA
GCAGTTTCGGCCCCGGCCCGGGGCCAAGAACAGATGGTCACCGCAGTTTCGGCCCCGGCCCGAGGCCAAG
AACAGATGGTCCCCAGATATGGCCCAACCCTCAGCAGTTTCTTAAGACCCATCAGATGTTTCCAGGCTCC
CCCAAGGACCTGAAATGACCCTGCGCCTTATTTGAATTAACCAATCAGCCTGCTTCTCGCTTCTGTTCGC
GCGCTTCTGCTTCCCGAGCTCTATAAAAGAGCTCACAACCCCTCACTCGGCGCGCCAGTCCTCCGACAGA
CTGAGTCGGCCGGTCGAATCAAGCTTATCGATACCGTCGACGGATCCGCTAGCCCGCGGTTCGAAATGAG
GAGAAGTGAGGTGCTGGCGGAGGAGTCCATAGTATGTCTGCAGAAAGCCCTAAATCACCTTCGGGAAATA
TGGGAGCTAATTGGGATTCCAGAGGACCAGCGGTTACAAAGAACTGAGGTGGTAAAGAAGCATATCAAGG
AACTCCTGGATATGATGATTGCTGAAGAGGAAAGCCTGAAGGAAAGACTCATCAAAAGCATATCCGTCTG
TCAGAAAGAGCTGAACACTCTGTGCAGCGAGTTACATGTTGAGCCATTTCAGGAAGAAGGAGAGACAACC
ATCTTGCAACTAGAAAAAGATTTGCGCACCCAAGTGGAATTGATGCGAAAACAGAAAAAGGAGAGAAAAC
AGGAACTGAAGCTACTTCAAGAGCAAGATCAAGAACTGTGCGAAATTCTTTGTATGCCCCACTATGATAT
TGACAGTGCCTCAGTGCCCAGCTTAGAAGAACTGAACCAGTTCAGGCAACATGTGACAACTTTGAGGGAA
ACAAAGGCTTCTAGGCGTGAGGAGTTTGTCAGTATAAAGAGACAGATCATACTGTGTATGGAAGAATTAG
ACCACACCCCAGACACAAGCTTTGAAAGAGATGTGGTGTGTGAAGACGAAGATGCCTTTTGTTTGTCTTT
GGAGAATATTGCAACACTACAAAAGTTGCTACGGCAGCTGGAAATGCAGAAATCACAAAATGAAGCAGTG
TGTGAGGGGCTGCGTACTCAAATCCGAGAGCTCTGGGACAGGTTGCAAATACCTGAAGAAGAAAGAGAAG
CTGTGGCCACCATTATGTCTGGGTCAAAGGCCAAGGTCCGGAAAGCGCTGCAATTAGAAGTGGATCGGTT
GGAAGAACTGAAAATGCAAAACATGAAGAAAGTGATTGAGGCAATTCGAGTGGAGCTGGTTCAGTACTGG
GACCAGTGCTTTTATAGCCAGGAGCAGAGACAAGCTTTTGCCCCTTTCTGTGCTGAGGACTACACAGAAA
GTCTGCTCCAGCTCCACGATGCTGAGATTGTGCGGTTAAAAAACTACTATGAAGTTCACAAGGAACTCTT
TGAAGGTGTCCAGAAGTGGGAAGAAACCTGGAGGCTTTTCTTAGAGTTTGAGAGAAAAGCTTCAGATCCA
AATCGATTTACAAACCGAGGAGGAAATCTTCTAAAAGAAGAAAAACAACGAGCCAAGCTCCAGAAATTCA
TGGAGTATGTGGCAGAACAATGGGAGATGCATCGATTGGAGAAAGAGAGAGCCAAGCAGGAAAGACAACT
GAAGAACAAAAAACAGACAGAGACAGAGATGCTGTATGGCAGCGCTCCTCGAACACCTAGCAAGCGGCGA
GGACTGGCTCCCAATACACCGGGCAAAGCACGTAAGCTGAACACTACCACCATGTCCAATGCTACGGCCA
ATAGTAGCATTCGGCCTATCTTTGGAGGGACAGTCTACCACTCCCCCGTGTCTCGACTTCCTCCTTCTGG
CAGCAAGCCAGTCGCTGCTTCCACCTGTTCAGGGAAGAAAACACCCCGTACTGGCAGGCATGGAGCCAAC
AAGGAGAACCTGGAGCTCAACGGCAGCATCCTGAGTGGTGGGTACCCTGGCTCGGCCCCCCTCCAGCGCA
ACTTCAGCATTAATTCTGTTGCCAGCACCTATTCTGAGTTTGCGCGAGAACTTTCAAAGGCTTCCAAATC
TGATGCTACTTCTGGAATCCTCAATTCAACCAACATCCAGTCCTGATAGACCGGTCGGATCCCCCGGGCT
GCAGGAATTCGAGCATCTTACCGCCATTTATTCCCATATTTGTTCTGTTTTTCTTGATTTGGGTATACAT
TTAAATGTTAATAAAACAAAATGGTGGGGCAATCATTTACATTTTTAGGGATATGTAATTACTAGTTCAG
GTGTATTGCCACAAGACAAACATGTTAAGAAACTTTCCCGTTATTTACGCTCTGTTCCTGTTAATCAACC
TCTGGATTACAAAATTTGTGAAAGATTGACTGATATTCTTAACTATGTTGCTCCTTTTACGCTGTGTGGA
TATGCTGCTTTAATGCCTCTGTATCATGCTATTGCTTCCCGTACGGCTTTCGTTTTCTCCTCCTTGTATA
AATCCTGGTTGCTGTCTCTTTATGAGGAGTTGTGGCCCGTTGTCCGTCAACGTGGCGTGGTGTGCTCTGT
GTTTGCTGACGCAACCCCCACTGGCTGGGGCATTGCCACCACCTGTCAACTCCTTTCTGGGACTTTCGCT
TTCCCCCTCCCGATCGCCACGGCAGAACTCATCGCCGCCTGCCTTGCCCGCTGCTGGACAGGGGCTAGGT
TGCTGGGCACTGATAATTCCGTGGTGTTGTCGGGGAAGCTGACGTCCTTTGCAATTCGATATCAAGCTGT
ACCTTCTAGATGTACATTGCTGCAAGCGCTTCTAGACCAATGACTTACAAGGCAGCTGTAGATCTTAGCC
ACTTTTTAAAAGAAAAGGGGGGACTGGAAGGGCTAATTCACTCCCAACGAAGACAAGATCTGCTTTTTGC
TTGTACTGGGTCTCTCTGGTTAGACCAGATCTGAGCCTGGGAGCTCTCTGGCTAACTAGGGAACCCACTG
CTTAAGCCTCAATAAAGCTTGCCTTGAGTGCTTCAAGTAGTGTGTGCCCGTCTGTTGTGTGACTCTGGTA
ACTAGAGATCCCTCAGACCCTTTTAGTCAGTGTGGAAAATCTCTAGCAGTAGTAGTTCATGTCATCTTAT
TATTCAGTATTTATAACTTGCAAAGAAATGAATATCAGAGAGTGAGAGGAACTTGTTTATTGCAGCTTAT
AATGGTTACAAATAAAGCAATAGCATCACAAATTTCACAAATAAAGCATTTTTTTCACTGCATTCTAGTT
GTGGTTTGTCCAAACTCATCAATGTATCTTATCATGTCTGGCTCTAGCTATCCCGCCCCTAACTCCGCCC
ATCCCGCCCCTAACTCCGCCCAGTTCCGCCCATTCTCCGCCCCATGGCTGACTAATTTTTTTT
