>Addgene plasmid #219389 | SFFV-PRC1-Brd 495 | depositor partial sequence | sequence record 428647 | TF ORF
ATGAGGAGAAGTGAGGTGCTGGCGGAGGAGTCCATAGTATGTCTGCAGAAAGCCCTAAATCACCTTCGGG
AAATATGGGAGCTAATTGGGATTCCAGAGGACCAGCGGTTACAAAGAACTGAGGTGGTAAAGAAGCATAT
CAAGGAACTCCTGGATATGATGATTGCTGAAGAGGAAAGCCTGAAGGAAAGACTCATCAAAAGCATATCC
GTCTGTCAGAAAGAGCTGAACACTCTGTGCAGCGAGTTACATGTTGAGCCATTTCAGGAAGAAGGAGAGA
CAACCATCTTGCAACTAGAAAAAGATTTGCGCACCCAAGTGGAATTGATGCGAAAACAGAAAAAGGAGAG
AAAACAGGAACTGAAGCTACTTCAAGAGCAAGATCAAGAACTGTGCGAAATTCTTTGTATGCCCCACTAT
GATATTGACAGTGCCTCAGTGCCCAGCTTAGAAGAACTGAACCAGTTCAGGCAACATGTGACAACTTTGA
GGGAAACAAAGGCTTCTAGGCGTGAGGAGTTTGTCAGTATAAAGAGACAGATCATACTGTGTATGGAAGA
ATTAGACCACACCCCAGACACAAGCTTTGAAAGAGATGTGGTGTGTGAAGACGAAGATGCCTTTTGTTTG
TCTTTGGAGAATATTGCAACACTACAAAAGTTGCTACGGCAGCTGGAAATGCAGAAATCACAAAATGAAG
CAGTGTGTGAGGGGCTGCGTACTCAAATCCGAGAGCTCTGGGACAGGTTGCAAATACCTGAAGAAGAAAG
AGAAGCTGTGGCCACCATTATGTCTGGGTCAAAGGCCAAGGTCCGGAAAGCGCTGCAATTAGAAGTGGAT
CGGTTGGAAGAACTGAAAATGCAAAACATGAAGAAAGTGATTGAGGCAATTCGAGTGGAGCTGGTTCAGT
ACTGGGACCAGTGCTTTTATAGCCAGGAGCAGAGACAAGCTTTTGCCCCTTTCTGTGCTGAGGACTACAC
AGAAAGTCTGCTCCAGCTCCACGATGCTGAGATTGTGCGGTTAAAAAACTACTATGAAGTTCACAAGGAA
CTCTTTGAAGGTGTCCAGAAGTGGGAAGAAACCTGGAGGCTTTTCTTAGAGTTTGAGAGAAAAGCTTCAG
ATCCAAATCGATTTACAAACCGAGGAGGAAATCTTCTAAAAGAAGAAAAACAACGAGCCAAGCTCCAGAA
ATTCATGGAGTATGTGGCAGAACAATGGGAGATGCATCGATTGGAGAAAGAGAGAGCCAAGCAGGAAAGA
CAACTGAAGAACAAAAAACAGACAGAGACAGAGATGCTGTATGGCAGCGCTCCTCGAACACCTAGCAAGC
GGCGAGGACTGGCTCCCAATACACCGGGCAAAGCACGTAAGCTGAACACTACCACCATGTCCAATGCTAC
GGCCAATAGTAGCATTCGGCCTATCTTTGGAGGGACAGTCTACCACTCCCCCGTGTCTCGACTTCCTCCT
TCTGGCAGCAAGCCAGTCGCTGCTTCCACCTGTTCAGGGAAGAAAACACCCCGTACTGGCAGGCATGGAG
CCAACAAGGAGAACCTGGAGCTCAACGGCAGCATCCTGAGTGGTGGGTACCCTGGCTCGGCCCCCCTCCA
GCGCAACTTCAGCATTAATTCTGTTGCCAGCACCTATTCTGAGTTTGCGCGAGAACTTTCAAAGGCTTCC
AAATCTGATGCTACTTCTGGAATCCTCAATTCAACCAACATCCAGTCCTGATAG
