>Addgene plasmid #219389 | SFFV-PRC1-Brd 495 | depositor partial sequence | sequence record 428648 | Barcode sequence
TGTACATTGCTGCAAGCGCT
